Addgene plasmid #39414: TAL2056
Depositing lab: Keith Joung. Depositing organization: Massachusetts General Hospital. Publication: FLASH assembly of TALENs for high-throughput genome editing. Reyon D, Tsai SQ, Khayter C, Foden JA, Sander JD, Joung JK. Nat Biotechnol. 2012 Apr 8. doi: 10.1038/nbt.2170. PubMed 22484455.
Backbone
  Vector backbone: JDS74
  Backbone manufacturer: Joung lab (Addgene Plasmid # 32288)
  Backbone size w/o insert (bp): 6447
  Vector type: Mammalian Expression ; T7
Growth in bacteria
  Bacterial resistance: Ampicillin, 100 μg/mL
  Growth temperature: 37°C
  Growth strain: XL1 Blue
  Copy number: High Copy
Gene/Insert
  Gene/Insert name: eGFP-TALEN-29-Left
  Species: H. sapiens (human)
  Insert size (bp): 1436
  Promoter: CMV
  Tag / fusion protein: 3X Flag (N terminal on backbone); WT FOKI (C terminal on backbone)
  Cloning method: Restriction Enzyme; 5′ cloning site BsmBI (destroyed during cloning); 3′ cloning site BsmBI (destroyed during cloning)
  Sequencing primers: 5′ CMV-F
Terms and licenses: Academic/Nonprofit Terms; Industry Terms: Not Available to Industry
Depositor comments: Target binding site: TCATCTGCACCACCGG To reduce the chance of recombination in this plasmid, do not grow in liquid culture for more than 12-14 hours. It is strongly recommended that users perform a diagnostic digest to verify this plasmid prior to use. For example, a double digest of the plasmid with BamHI and KpnI should result in two bands at 2.1kb and 5.8kb
How to cite: TAL2056 was a gift from Keith Joung (Addgene plasmid # 39414 ; http://n2t.net/addgene:39414 ; RRID:Addgene_39414)
