[The description below was written by a language model from this plasmid's Addgene catalogue record.]
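Description:
TAL2056 is a mammalian expression plasmid encoding the left monomer of a TALEN pair, named eGFP-TALEN-29-Left, which by its name is directed against a site in the eGFP reporter gene (the record nonetheless lists the insert species as human). It is built on the JDS74 backbone, a roughly 6.4 kb TALEN expression vector. A TALE repeat array of about 1.4 kb was inserted into this backbone by restriction cloning through BsmBI sites that were destroyed in the process. The plasmid is a high-copy construct maintained in E. coli under ampicillin selection. The record does not name the replication origin, and no feature table is provided.

Expression is driven by the CMV promoter, and the vector type also lists T7, indicating a T7 promoter that would allow in vitro transcription of the TALEN mRNA. The backbone supplies the flanking fusion parts: an N-terminal 3X Flag epitope for detecting the protein, and a C-terminal wild-type FokI nuclease domain. The inserted repeat array sets the DNA-binding specificity. Because FokI cleaves only as a dimer, this left monomer is meant to be co-delivered with a matching right-hand TALEN that binds the opposite strand nearby, so that the two nuclease domains meet over the spacer and make a double-strand break.

The construct comes from work on high-throughput FLASH assembly of TALENs for genome editing. An eGFP-targeted pair of this kind is typically used to measure nuclease activity by disruption of an integrated reporter. The depositor notes that the repetitive TALE array is prone to recombination during propagation and advises confirming the plasmid's integrity by diagnostic digest before use.
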