>Addgene plasmid #39414 | TAL2056 | depositor partial sequence | sequence record 49716 | TAL2056 sequence 1436 bps
GAACCTGACCCCAGACCAGGTAGTCGCAATCGCGTCACATGACGGGGGAAAGCAAGCCCTGGAAACCGTG
CAAAGGTTGTTGCCGGTCCTTTGTCAAGACCACGGCCTTACACCGGAGCAAGTCGTGGCCATTGCAAGCA
ACATCGGTGGCAAACAGGCTCTTGAGACGGTTCAGAGACTTCTCCCAGTTCTCTGTCAAGCCCACGGGCT
GACTCCCGATCAAGTTGTAGCGATTGCGTCCAACGGTGGAGGGAAACAAGCATTGGAGACTGTCCAACGG
CTCCTTCCCGTGTTGTGTCAAGCCCACGGTTTGACGCCTGCACAAGTGGTCGCCATCGCCAGCCATGATG
GCGGTAAGCAGGCGCTGGAAACAGTACAGCGCCTGCTGCCTGTACTGTGCCAGGATCATGGACTGACCCC
AGACCAGGTAGTCGCAATCGCGTCAAACGGAGGGGGAAAGCAAGCCCTGGAAACCGTGCAAAGGTTGTTG
CCGGTCCTTTGTCAAGACCACGGCCTTACACCGGAGCAAGTCGTGGCCATTGCAAATAATAACGGTGGCA
AACAGGCTCTTGAGACGGTTCAGAGACTTCTCCCAGTTCTCTGTCAAGCCCACGGGCTGACTCCCGATCA
AGTTGTAGCGATTGCGTCGCATGACGGAGGGAAACAAGCATTGGAGACTGTCCAACGGCTCCTTCCCGTG
TTGTGTCAAGCCCACGGTTTGACGCCTGCACAAGTGGTCGCCATCGCCTCCAATATTGGCGGTAAGCAGG
CGCTGGAAACAGTACAGCGCCTGCTGCCTGTACTGTGCCAGGATCATGGACTGACCCCAGACCAGGTAGT
CGCAATCGCGTCACATGACGGGGGAAAGCAAGCCCTGGAAACCGTGCAAAGGTTGTTGCCGGTCCTTTGT
CAAGACCACGGCCTTACACCGGAGCAAGTCGTGGCCATTGCATCCCACGACGGTGGCAAACAGGCTCTTG
AGACGGTTCAGAGACTTCTCCCAGTTCTCTGTCAAGCCCACGGGCTGACTCCCGATCAAGTTGTAGCGAT
TGCGTCGAACATTGGAGGGAAACAAGCATTGGAGACTGTCCAACGGCTCCTTCCCGTGTTGTGTCAAGCC
CACGGTTTGACGCCTGCACAAGTGGTCGCCATCGCCAGCCATGATGGCGGTAAGCAGGCGCTGGAAACAG
TACAGCGCCTGCTGCCTGTACTGTGCCAGGATCATGGACTGACCCCAGACCAGGTAGTCGCAATCGCGTC
ACATGACGGGGGAAAGCAAGCCCTGGAAACCGTGCAAAGGTTGTTGCCGGTCCTTTGTCAAGACCACGGC
CTTACACCGGAGCAAGTCGTGGCCATTGCAAATAATAACGGTGGCAAACAGGCTCTTGAGACGGTTCAGA
GACTTCTCCCAGTTCTCTGTCAAGCCCACGGGCTGA
