>Addgene plasmid #39414 | TAL2056 | addgene partial sequence | sequence record 52638 | JDS-TALEN-F 5'-TAGGGGTCGGTAAACAGTGG-3'
TGTGGCGGGTGAGCTTAGGGGGCCTCCGCTCCAGCTCGACACCGGGCAGCTGCTGAAGATCGCGAAGAGA
GGGGGAGTAACAGCGGTAGAGGCAGTGCACGCCTGGCGCAATGCGCTCACCGGGGCCCCCTTGAACCTGA
CCCCAGACCAGGTAGTCGCAATCGCGTCACATGACGGGGGAAAGCAAGCCCTGGAAACCGTGCAAAGGTT
GTTGCCGGTCCTTTGTCAAGACCACGGCCTTACACCGGAGCAAGTCGTGGCCATTGCAAGCAACATCGGT
GGCAAACAGGCTCTTGAGACGGTTCAGAGACTTCTCCCAGTTCTCTGTCAAGCCCACGGGCTGACTCCCG
ATCAAGTTGTAGCGATTGCGTCCAACGGTGGAGGGAAACAAGCATTGGAGACTGTCCAACGGCTCCTTCC
CGTGTTGTGTCAAGCCCACGGTTTGACGCCTGCACAAGTGGTCGCCATCGCCAGCCATGATGGCGGTAAG
CAGGCGCTGGAAACAGTACAGCGCCTGCTGCCTGTACTGTGCCAGGATCATGGACTGACCCCAGACCAGG
TAGTCGCAATCGCGTCAAACGGAGGGGGAAAGCAAGCCCTGGAAACCGTGCAAAGGTTGTTGCCGGTCCT
TTGTCAAGACCACGGCCTTACACCGGAGCAAGTCGTGGCCATTGCAAATAATAACGGTGGCAAACAGGCT
CTTGAGACGGTTCAGAGACTTCTCCCAGTTCTCTGTCAAGCCCACGGGCTGACTCCCGATCAAGTTGTAG
CGATTGCGTCGCATGACGGAGGGAAACAAGCATTGGAGACTGTCCAACGGCTCCTTCCCGTGTTGTGTCA
AGCCCACGGTTTGACGCCTGCACAAGTGGTCGCCATCGCCTCCAATATTGGCGGTAAGCAGGCGCTGGAA
ACAGTACA
